Addgene plasmid #80265: pFastBac GST-STIL
Purpose: baculovirus creation plasmid for GST-STIL
Depositing lab: Andrew Holland. Depositing organization: Johns Hopkins University and School of Medicine. Publication: Binding of STIL to Plk4 activates kinase activity to promote centriole assembly. Moyer TC, Clutario KM, Lambrus BG, Daggubati V, Holland AJ. J Cell Biol. 2015 Jun 22;209(6):863-78. doi: 10.1083/jcb.201502088. PubMed 26101219.
Backbone
  Vector backbone: pFastBac
  Backbone size w/o insert (bp): 5421
  Total vector size (bp): 9282
  Vector type: Insect Expression
  Selectable markers: Gentamicin
Growth in bacteria
  Bacterial resistance: Ampicillin, 100 μg/mL
  Growth temperature: 37°C
  Growth strain: DH5alpha
  Copy number: High Copy
Gene/Insert
  Gene/Insert name: STIL
  Species: H. sapiens (human)
  Insert size (bp): 3864
  Entrez Gene: STIL (a.k.a. MCPH7, SIL)
  Tag / fusion protein: GST (N terminal on backbone)
  Cloning method: Unknown
  Sequencing primers: 5′ pGEX-5; 3′ pGEX-3
Terms and licenses: Academic/Nonprofit Terms; Industry Terms: Not Available to Industry
How to cite: pFastBac GST-STIL was a gift from Andrew Holland (Addgene plasmid # 80265 ; http://n2t.net/addgene:80265 ; RRID:Addgene_80265)
