[The description below was written by a language model from this plasmid's Addgene catalogue record and pLannotate feature annotations shown in this document.]
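Description:
pFastBac GST-STIL is a baculovirus donor (transfer) plasmid of 9,282 bp, built on the pFastBac backbone for producing recombinant baculovirus that expresses human STIL as a GST fusion in insect cells. In bacteria it is maintained at high copy through a ColE1/pUC-type origin and selected with ampicillin via the β-lactamase gene. An f1 phage origin and a fragment of the pBR322 bom region are also annotated in the backbone.

The payload sits between the right and left ends of a mini-Tn7 element (Tn7R and Tn7L). In the standard pFastBac system, these ends allow site-specific transposition of everything between them into a baculovirus shuttle genome (bacmid) carried in a suitable E. coli host. Inside the transposable segment is a gentamicin acetyltransferase gene driven by the class 1 integron Pc promoter, which provides selection for bacmids that have received the cassette. Also inside is the expression unit itself. There, the Autographa californica polyhedrin promoter, a strong very-late baculoviral promoter, drives the Schistosoma japonicum glutathione S-transferase coding sequence, followed after a short linker region by the full STIL open reading frame of about 3.9 kb. The unit is terminated by an SV40 polyadenylation signal. The small SV40 large T antigen and lacZα fragments in the annotation appear to be backbone remnants rather than functional parts.

The N-terminal GST tag permits glutathione-affinity purification or pull-down of the recombinant protein. STIL is a regulator of centriole duplication, and the associated publication concerns STIL binding to and activating the kinase Plk4 during centriole assembly. This is consistent with using the construct to make purified GST-STIL for biochemical assays. The cloning method is not recorded.
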