Features (pLannotate 1.2.2; 16 found; start..end, strand, type, name):
      2..457     +  rep_origin     f1 ori (sequence partly withheld): f1 bacteriophage origin of replication; arrow indicates direction of (+) strand synthesis
    484..588     +  promoter       AmpR promoter: bla
    589..1449    +  CDS            AmpR: β-lactamase; bla; confers resistance to ampicillin, carbenicillin, and related antibiotics
   1620..2208    +  rep_origin     ori: high-copy-number ColE1/pMB1/pBR322/pUC origin of replication
   2394..2443    -  misc_feature   bom (fragment): basis of mobility region from pBR322
   2511..2735    -  mobile_element Tn7R: mini-Tn7 element (right end of the Tn7 transposon) Tn7
   2802..3335    -  CDS            GmR: gentamycin acetyltransferase; aacC1; confers resistance to gentamycin
   3524..3552    -  promoter       Pc promoter: intI1 (promoter lies within the coding sequence); class 1 integron promoter
   3530..3877    -  CDS            YPR2_ECOLX (fragment): Protein predicted: Swiss-Prot protein existence level 4. From Escherichia coli.
   3904..3995    +  promoter       polyhedrin promoter: polh from Autographa californica; promoter for the baculovirus polyhedrin gene
   4038..4691    +  CDS            GST26_SCHJA: Experimental evidence at protein level: Swiss-Prot protein existence level 1. GST isoenzymes appear to play a central role in the parasite detoxification system. Other functions are also suspected including a role in increasing the solubility of haematin in the parasite gut. From Schistosoma japonicum (Blood fluke).
   4731..8591    +  CDS            STIL: STIL_HUMAN - Also known as SIL. Experimental evidence at protein level: Swiss-Prot protein existence level 1. Immediate-early gene. Plays an important role in embryonic development as well as in cellular growth and proliferation; its long- term silencing affects cell survival and cell cycle distribution as well as decreases CDK1 activity correlated with reduced phosphorylation of CDK1. Plays a role as a positive regulator of the sonic hedgehog pathway, acting downstream of PTCH1 (PubMed:16024801, PubMed:9372240). Plays an important role in the regulation of centriole duplication. Required for
   8666..8749    +  CDS            large T antigen (fragment): large T antigen from SV40 (simian virus 40)
   8772..8906    +  polyA_signal   SV40 poly(A) signal: SV40 polyadenylation signal
   8935..9100    -  mobile_element Tn7L: mini-Tn7 element (left end of the Tn7 transposon) Tn7
   9263..9279    +  CDS            lacZα (fragment): LacZα fragment of β-galactosidase; lacZ fragment
>Addgene plasmid #80265 | pFastBac GST-STIL | depositor full sequence | sequence record 151032 | pFastBac GST-STIL sequence 9282 bps
G
[124 nt withheld, positions 2-125]
C
[91 nt withheld, positions 127-217]
A
[49 nt withheld, positions 219-267]
CCTTTGACGTTGGAGTCCACGTTCTTT
[37 nt withheld, positions 295-331]
ACCCTATCTCGGTCTATTCTTTTGATTTATAAGGGATTTTGCCGATTTCGGCCTATTGGTTAAAAAATGA
GCTGATTTAACAAAAATTTAACGCGAATTTTAACAAAATATTAACGTTTACAATTTCAGGTGGCACTTTT
CGGGGAAATGTGCGCGGAACCCCTATTTGTTTATTTTTCTAAATACATTCAAATATGTATCCGCTCATGA
GACAATAACCCTGATAAATGCTTCAATAATATTGAAAAAGGAAGAGTATGAGTATTCAACATTTCCGTGT
CGCCCTTATTCCCTTTTTTGCGGCATTTTGCCTTCCTGTTTTTGCTCACCCAGAAACGCTGGTGAAAGTA
AAAGATGCTGAAGATCAGTTGGGTGCACGAGTGGGTTACATCGAACTGGATCTCAACAGCGGTAAGATCC
TTGAGAGTTTTCGCCCCGAAGAACGTTTTCCAATGATGAGCACTTTTAAAGTTCTGCTATGTGGCGCGGT
ATTATCCCGTATTGACGCCGGGCAAGAGCAACTCGGTCGCCGCATACACTATTCTCAGAATGACTTGGTT
GAGTACTCACCAGTCACAGAAAAGCATCTTACGGATGGCATGACAGTAAGAGAATTATGCAGTGCTGCCA
TAACCATGAGTGATAACACTGCGGCCAACTTACTTCTGACAACGATCGGAGGACCGAAGGAGCTAACCGC
TTTTTTGCACAACATGGGGGATCATGTAACTCGCCTTGATCGTTGGGAACCGGAGCTGAATGAAGCCATA
CCAAACGACGAGCGTGACACCACGATGCCTGTAGCAATGGCAACAACGTTGCGCAAACTATTAACTGGCG
AACTACTTACTCTAGCTTCCCGGCAACAATTAATAGACTGGATGGAGGCGGATAAAGTTGCAGGACCACT
TCTGCGCTCGGCCCTTCCGGCTGGCTGGTTTATTGCTGATAAATCTGGAGCCGGTGAGCGTGGGTCTCGC
GGTATCATTGCAGCACTGGGGCCAGATGGTAAGCCCTCCCGTATCGTAGTTATCTACACGACGGGGAGTC
AGGCAACTATGGATGAACGAAATAGACAGATCGCTGAGATAGGTGCCTCACTGATTAAGCATTGGTAACT
GTCAGACCAAGTTTACTCATATATACTTTAGATTGATTTAAAACTTCATTTTTAATTTAAAAGGATCTAG
GTGAAGATCCTTTTTGATAATCTCATGACCAAAATCCCTTAACGTGAGTTTTCGTTCCACTGAGCGTCAG
ACCCCGTAGAAAAGATCAAAGGATCTTCTTGAGATCCTTTTTTTCTGCGCGTAATCTGCTGCTTGCAAAC
AAAAAAACCACCGCTACCAGCGGTGGTTTGTTTGCCGGATCAAGAGCTACCAACTCTTTTTCCGAAGGTA
ACTGGCTTCAGCAGAGCGCAGATACCAAATACTGTCCTTCTAGTGTAGCCGTAGTTAGGCCACCACTTCA
AGAACTCTGTAGCACCGCCTACATACCTCGCTCTGCTAATCCTGTTACCAGTGGCTGCTGCCAGTGGCGA
TAAGTCGTGTCTTACCGGGTTGGACTCAAGACGATAGTTACCGGATAAGGCGCAGCGGTCGGGCTGAACG
GGGGGTTCGTGCACACAGCCCAGCTTGGAGCGAACGACCTACACCGAACTGAGATACCTACAGCGTGAGC
ATTGAGAAAGCGCCACGCTTCCCGAAGGGAGAAAGGCGGACAGGTATCCGGTAAGCGGCAGGGTCGGAAC
AGGAGAGCGCACGAGGGAGCTTCCAGGGGGAAACGCCTGGTATCTTTATAGTCCTGTCGGGTTTCGCCAC
CTCTGACTTGAGCGTCGATTTTTGTGATGCTCGTCAGGGGGGCGGAGCCTATGGAAAAACGCCAGCAACG
CGGCCTTTTTACGGTTCCTGGCCTTTTGCTGGCCTTTTGCTCACATGTTCTTTCCTGCGTTATCCCCTGA
TTCTGTGGATAACCGTATTACCGCCTTTGAGTGAGCTGATACCGCTCGCCGCAGCCGAACGACCGAGCGC
AGCGAGTCAGTGAGCGAGGAAGCGGAAGAGCGCCTGATGCGGTATTTTCTCCTTACGCATCTGTGCGGTA
TTTCACACCGCAGACCAGCCGCGTAACCTGGCAAAATCGGTTACGGTTGAGTAATAAATGGATGCCCTGC
GTAAGCGGGTGTGGGCGGACAATAAAGTCTTAAACTGAACAAAATAGATCTAAACTATGACAATAAAGTC
TTAAACTAGACAGAATAGTTGTAAACTGAAATCAGTCCAGTTATGCTGTGAAAAAGCATACTGGACTTTT
GTTATGGCTAAAGCAAACTCTTCATTTTCTGAAGTGCAAATTGCCCGTCGTATTAAAGAGGGGCGTGGCC
AAGGGCATGGTAAAGACTATATTCGCGGCGTTGTGACAATTTACCGAACAACTCCGCGGCCGGGAAGCCG
ATCTCGGCTTGAACGAATTGTTAGGTGGCGGTACTTGGGTCGATATCAAAGTGCATCACTTCTTCCCGTA
TGCCCAACTTTGTATAGAGAGCCACTGCGGGATCGTCACCGTAATCTGCTTGCACGTAGATCACATAAGC
ACCAAGCGCGTTGGCCTCATGCTTGAGGAGATTGATGAGCGCGGTGGCAATGCCCTGCCTCCGGTGCTCG
CCGGAGACTGCGAGATCATAGATATAGATCTCACTACGCGGCTGCTCAAACCTGGGCAGAACGTAAGCCG
CGAGAGCGCCAACAACCGCTTCTTGGTCGAAGGCAGCAAGCGCGATGAATGTCTTACTACGGAGCAAGTT
CCCGAGGTAATCGGAGTCCGGCTGATGTTGGGAGTAGGTGGCTACGTCTCCGAACTCACGACCGAAAAGA
TCAAGAGCAGCCCGCATGGATTTGACTTGGTCAGGGCCGAGCCTACATGTGCGAATGATGCCCATACTTG
AGCCACCTAACTTTGTTTTAGGGCGACTGCCCTGCTGCGTAACATCGTTGCTGCTGCGTAACATCGTTGC
TGCTCCATAACATCAAACATCGACCCACGGCGTAACGCGCTTGCTGCTTGGATGCCCGAGGCATAGACTG
TACAAAAAAACAGTCATAACAAGCCATGAAAACCGCCACTGCGCCGTTACCACCGCTGCGTTCGGTCAAG
GTTCTGGACCAGTTGCGTGAGCGCATACGCTACTTGCATTACAGTTTACGAACCGAACAGGCTTATGTCA
ACTGGGTTCGTGCCTTCATCCGTTTCCACGGTGTGCGTCACCCGGCAACCTTGGGCAGCAGCGAAGTCGA
GGCATTTCTGTCCTGGCTGGCGAACGAGCGCAAGGTTTCGGTCTCCACGCATCGTCAGGCATTGGCGGCC
TTGCTGTTCTTCTACGGCAAGGTGCTGTGCACGGATCTGCCCTGGCTTCAGGAGATCGGAAGACCTCGGC
CGTCGCGGCGCTTGCCGGTGGTGCTGACCCCGGATGAAGTGGTTCGCATCCTCGGTTTTCTGGAAGGCGA
GCATCGTTTGTTCGCCCAGGACTCTAGCTATAGTTCTAGTGGTTGGCTACGTATACTCCGGAATATTAAT
AGATCATGGAGATAATTAAAATGATAACCATCTCGCAAATAAATAAGTATTTTACTGTTTTCGTAACAGT
TTTGTAATAAAAAAACCTATAAATATTCCGGATTATTCATACCGTCCCACCATCGGGCGCAGATCCATGT
CCCCTATACTAGGTTATTGGAAAATTAAGGGCCTTGTGCAACCCACTCGACTTCTTTTGGAATATCTTGA
AGAAAAATATGAAGAGCATTTGTATGAGCGCGATGAAGGTGATAAATGGCGAAACAAAAAGTTTGAATTG
GGTTTGGAGTTTCCCAATCTTCCTTATTATATTGATGGTGATGTTAAATTAACACAGTCTATGGCCATCA
TACGTTATATAGCTGACAAGCACAACATGTTGGGTGGTTGTCCAAAAGAGCGTGCAGAGATTTCAATGCT
TGAAGGAGCGGTTTTGGATATTAGATACGGTGTTTCGAGAATTGCATATAGTAAAGACTTTGAAACTCTC
AAAGTTGATTTTCTTAGCAAGCTACCTGAAATGCTGAAAATGTTCGAAGATCGTTTATGTCATAAAACAT
ATTTAAATGGTGATCATGTAACCCATCCTGACTTCATGTTGTATGACGCTCTTGATGTTGTTTTATACAT
GGACCCAATGTGCCTGGATGCGTTCCCAAAATTAGTTTGTTTTAAAAAACGTATTGAAGCTATCCCACAA
ATTGATAAGTACTTGAAATCCAGCAAGTATATAGCATGGCCTTTGCAGGGCTGGCAAGCCACGTTTGGTG
GTGGCGACCATCCTCCAAAATCGGATCTGGAAGTTCTGTTCCAGGGGCCCCTGGGATCCATGGAGCCTAT
ATATCCTTTTGCACGGCCCCAGATGAATACCAGGTTTCCTTCAAGCAGGATGGTACCTTTCCACTTTCCT
CCATCAAAATGTGCACTTTGGAACCCAACGCCAACTGGAGATTTCATCTACTTACATCTCAGTTACTACA
GAAATCCAAAGCTTGTGGTGACTGAGAAGACCATCCGACTTGCTTATCGTCATGCTAAGCAGAATAAAAA
AAATTCGTCATGCTTTTTACTTGGTTCTCTGACAGCAGACGAAGATGAAGAAGGTGTAACATTGACAGTA
GATCGCTTTGATCCTGGTCGAGAAGTACCTGAATGCCTAGAAATAACCCCTACTGCTTCTCTTCCTGGGG
ACTTTTTGATTCCATGCAAAGTTCATACTCAAGAACTTTGTTCAAGAGAAATGATAGTTCACAGTGTAGA
TGACTTCAGTTCAGCTTTAAAGGCTCTACAGTGCCATATATGTAGCAAAGATTCCTTGGACTGTGGTAAG
CTGCTTTCCCTAAGAGTTCATATCACTTCCAGGGAGAGTTTGGACAGTGTGGAATTTGACTTGCATTGGG
CAGCAGTAACTCTAGCAAATAACTTTAAATGCACACCTGTGAAGCCCATCCCCATTATTCCAACAGCTCT
GGCAAGAAACTTGAGCAGTAATCTGAATATTTCTCAAGTTCAAGGGACTTATAAATATGGATATCTTACC
ATGGATGAAACACGCAAATTGTTACTTTTGTTGGAATCTGATCCCAAGGTTTATTCTCTACCATTGGTGG
GAATTTGGCTGTCTGGAATTACACATATCTATAGTCCTCAGGTATGGGCTTGCTGTTTGCGATACATATT
CAATTCTTCTGTTCAAGAAAGGGTTTTTTCAGAATCTGGAAATTTCATCATAGTTCTCTATTCTATGACA
CATAAGGAACCTGAGTTTTATGAATGCTTCCCTTGTGATGGCAAGATACCTGACTTTCGGTTTCAGTTGC
TAACCAGTAAGGAAACATTACATCTTTTCAAAAATGTTGAACCTCCTGACAAAAATCCAATCCGTTGTGA
ACTGAGCGCTGAAAGCCAAAATGCAGAAACAGAGTTTTTCAGTAAGGCTTCCAAGAATTTTTCAATTAAG
AGGTCTTCCCAAAAGTTATCTTCTGGGAAGATGCCAATACATGATCACGACTCTGGTGTTGAAGATGAAG
ATTTTTCTCCAAGACCAATTCCTAGTCCTCATCCAGTGAGTCAGAAGATTTCTAAGATCCAACCATCAGT
TCCTGAACTTTCACTTGTGTTGGATGGCAATTTCATAGAATCAAACCCTCTGCCTACTCCATTGGAAATG
GTGAATAATGAAAATCCTCCTTTGATTAACCACTTGGAACACTTGAAGCCATTGCAACCCCAGCTTTATG
ATGAGAAACACAGTCCAGAAGTTGAAGCTGGAGAGCCTTCCTTGAGAGGAATACCAAATCAGTTAAACCA
GGATAAACCAGCTCTTTTGAGACACTGCAAAGTAAGACAGCCACCTGCCTATAAGAAAGGGAACCCCCAT
ACCAGGAACAGTATTAAACCATCTTCTCATAATGGGCCATCTCATGATATATTTGAAAAACTCCAAACCG
TGTCTGCCGGAAATGTACAAAACGAAGAGTATCCTATAAGACCCTCCACACTTAATTCTAGGCAGTCTTC
TCTTGCCCCGCAGTCCCAACCACACGATTTTGTTTTTTCACCCCATAATTCAGGAAGACCAATGGAACTT
CAGATACCTACTCCCCCACTGCCATCTTACTGTTCCACAAACGTTTGCAGGTGTTGTCAGCATCATAGTC
ATATTCAATATAGTCCGCTAAATTCTTGGCAAGGAGCAAACACAGTTGGCTCCATTCAAGATGTCCAGTC
TGAAGCCCTTCAAAAGCATTCATTATTTCACCCAAGTGGATGTCCAGCCCTGTACTGTAATGCATTCTGT
TCTTCAAGTAGTCCTATAGCCTTGAGACCTCAGGGAGATATGGGCAGTTGTTCTCCCCACAGCAATATTG
AACCATCGCCTGTGGCAAGACCGCCTTCACATATGGACTTATGTAACCCACAGCCTTGCACAGTGTGCAT
GCACACACCCAAGACTGAGTCAGATAATGGAATGATGGGACTATCTCCAGATGCATATCGGTTCCTCACA
GAACAAGACAGACAGCTAAGACTACTTCAGGCACAGATTCAGCGTTTGTTGGAAGCACAGTCTCTGATGC
CCTGTTCCCCTAAGACAACTGCTGTTGAAGACACAGTGCAAGCTGGAAGACAAATGGAGTTGGTTTCTGT
GGAAGCACAGTCTTCCCCTGGCTTGCACATGAGAAAAGGTGTAAGCATTGCTGTGAGCACAGGTGCTAGC
TTGTTTTGGAATGCAGCAGGTGAGGATCAAGAGCCTGACTCTCAAATGAAGCAAGATGATACCAAAATTT
CCAGTGAGGACATGAATTTTTCTGTCGATATTAATAATGAAGTCACAAGTCTTCCAGGTAGTGCATCTTC
ATTAAAAGCAGTTGATATTCCCAGTTTTGAAGAGAGCAACATTGCTGTGGAAGAAGAATTTAACCAGCCA
CTTTCTGTATCCAACTCTTCTCTAGTTGTGAGAAAAGAACCTGATGTACCTGTGTTCTTTCCAAGTGGCC
AGCTGGCAGAAAGTGTAAGCATGTGTTTACAGACTGGACCAACAGGGGGTGCCAGTAACAATTCTGAAAC
ATCAGAGGAACCAAAAATTGAGCATGTAATGCAACCCTTGCTTCATCAACCATCAGATAACCAGAAAATT
TACCAGGATTTATTGGGTCAAGTAAACCACCTATTAAATAGTTCCTCCAAGGAAACTGAGCAGCCGTCTA
CCAAAGCAGTAATTATCAGTCATGAATGCACCAGAACCCAAAACGTTTACCATACAAAGAAAAAAACACA
TCATTCAAGACTGGTGGACAAAGATTGTGTCCTTAATGCAACTCTTAAGCAACTAAGAAGCCTTGGAGTA
AAAATTGATTCTCCCACTAAAGTGAAGAAAAATGCACATAACGTGGATCACGCCAGTGTGTTGGCATGCA
TCAGCCCAGAAGCAGTGATCTCTGGATTAAACTGCATGTCATTTGCTAATGTTGGCATGAGCGGCTTAAG
CCCCAATGGTGTGGATTTGAGCATGGAGGCAAATGCTATAGCTCTGAAATATTTAAATGAAAATCAGCTG
TCACAACTGTCTGTCACTCGATCGAACCAAAATAATTGTGACCCATTCAGCCTTCTCCATATTAATACAG
ACAGAAGCACAGTGGGGCTTAGTTTAATTTCACCAAACAACATGTCATTTGCAACCAAAAAATATATGAA
GAGATATGGACTCCTACAAAGCAGTGACAATAGTGAAGATGAAGAGGAACCTCCCGACAATGCAGATAGC
AAGAGTGAATATTTATTGAATCAGAACCTTAGGTCCATACCCGAACAGCTTGGTGGTCAGAAAGAGCCTT
CTAAGAATGACCATGAAATAATTAATTGTTCTAACTGTGAATCTGTGGGGACCAACGCAGATACGCCAGT
ATTGAGAAATATTACAAATGAAGTTTTGCAGACAAAAGCAAAACAGCAGTTGACTGAAAAGCCAGCTTTC
TTAGTAAAGAACCTTAAACCAAGTCCTGCAGTGAACCTTCGAACCGGGAAAGCAGAGTTCACTCAACATC
CTGAGAAAGAAAATGAAGGGGACATTACAATTTTTCCTGAAAGTTTGCAACCTTCTGAAACGCTAAAGCA
GATGAATAGCATGAATTCAGTAGGCACCTTCTTAGATGTAAAACGTCTCAGACAGTTACCAAAATTATTT
TAAGCGGCCGCTTTCGAATCTAGAGCCTGCAGTCTCGAGGCATGCGGTACCAAGCTTGTCGAGAAGTACT
AGAGGATCATAATCAGCCATACCACATTTGTAGAGGTTTTACTTGCTTTAAAAAACCTCCCACACCTCCC
CCTGAACCTGAAACATAAAATGAATGCAATTGTTGTTGTTAACTTGTTTATTGCAGCTTATAATGGTTAC
AAATAAAGCAATAGCATCACAAATTTCACAAATAAAGCATTTTTTTCACTGCATTCTAGTTGTGGTTTGT
CCAAACTCATCAATGTATCTTATCATGTCTGGATCTGATCACTGCTTGAGCCTAGGAGATCCGAACCAGA
TAAGTGAAATCTAGTTCCAAACTATTTTGTCATTTTTAATTTTCGTATTAGCTTACGACGCTACACCCAG
TTCCCATCTATTTTGTCACTCTTCCCTAAATAATCCTTAAAAACTCCATTTCCACCCCTCCCAGTTCCCA
ACTATTTTGTCCGCCCACAGCGGGGCATTTTTCTTCCTGTTATGTTTTTAATCAAACATCCTGCCAACTC
CATGTGACAAACCGTCATCTTCGGCTACTTTTTCTCTGTCACAGAATGAAAATTTTTCTGTCATCTCTTC
GTTATTAATGTTTGTAATTGACTGAATATCAACGCTTATTTGCAGCCTGAATGGCGAATGG
