>Addgene plasmid #80265 | pFastBac GST-STIL | addgene partial sequence | sequence record 153833 | SV40pA-R 5'-GAAATTTGTGATGCTATTGC-3'
AGTTAACAACAACAATTGCATTCATTTTATGTTTCAGGTTCAGGGGGAGGTGTGGGAGGTTTTTTAAAGC
AAGTAAAACCTCTACAAATGTGGTATGGCTGATTATGATCCTCTAGTACTTCTCGACAAGCTTGGTACCG
CATGCCTCGAGACTGCAGGCTCTAGATTCGAAAGCGGCCGCTTAAAATAATTTTGGTAACTGTCTGAGAC
GTTTTACATCTAAGAAGGTGCCTACTGAATTCATGCTATTCATCTGCTTTAGCGTTTCAGAAGGTTGCAA
ACTTTCAGGAAAAATTGTAATGTCCCCTTCATTTTCTTTCTCAGGATGTTGAGTGAACTCTGCTTTCCCG
GTTCGAAGGTTCACTGCAGGACTTGGTTTAAGGTTCTTTACTAAGAAAGCTGGCTTTTCAGTCAACTGCT
GTTTTGCTTTTGTCTGCAAAACTTCATTTGTAATATTTCTCAATACTGGCGTATCTGCGTTGGTCCCCAC
AGATTCACAGTTAGAACAATTAATTATTTCATGGTCATTCTTAGAAGGCTCTTTCTGACCACCAAGCTGT
TCGGGTATGGACCTAAGGTTCTGATTCAATAAATATTCACTCTTGCTATCTGCATTGTCGGGAGGTTCCT
CTTCATCTTCACTATTGTCACTGCTTTGTAGGAGTCCATATCTCTTCATATATTTTTTGGTTGCAAATGA
CATGTTGTTTGGTGAAATTAAACTAAGCCCCACTGTGCTTCTGTCTGTATTAATATGGAGAAGGCTGAAT
GGGTCACAATTATTTTGGTTCGATCGAGTGACAGACAGTTGTGACAGCTGATTT
