>Addgene plasmid #80265 | pFastBac GST-STIL | addgene partial sequence | sequence record 153834 | pGEX5 5'-GGGCTGGCAAGCCACGTTTGGTG-3'
AGTTCTGTTCCAGGGGCCCCTGGGATCCATGGAGCCTATATATCCTTTTGCACGGCCCCAGATGAATACC
AGGTTTCCTTCAAGCAGGATGGTACCTTTCCACTTTCCTCCATCAAAATGTGCACTTTGGAACCCAACGC
CAACTGGAGATTTCATCTACTTACATCTCAGTTACTACAGAAATCCAAAGCTTGTGGTGACTGAGAAGAC
CATCCGACTTGCTTATCGTCATGCTAAGCAGAATAAAAAAAATTCGTCATGCTTTTTACTTGGTTCTCTG
ACAGCAGACGAAGATGAAGAAGGTGTAACATTGACAGTAGATCGCTTTGATCCTGGTCGAGAAGTACCTG
AATGCCTAGAAATAACCCCTACTGCTTCTCTTCCTGGGGACTTTTTGATTCCATGCAAAGTTCATACTCA
AGAACTTTGTTCAAGAGAAATGATAGTTCACAGTGTAGATGACTTCAGTTCAGCTTTAAAGGCTCTACAG
TGCCATATATGTAGCAAAGATTCCTTGGACTGTGGTAAGCTGCTTTCCCTAAGAGTTCATATCACTTCCA
GGGAGAGTTTGGACAGTGTGGAATTTGACTTGCATTGGGCAGCAGTAACTCTAGCAAATAACTTTAAATG
CACACCTGTGAAGCCCATCCCCATTATTCCAACAGCTCTGGCAAGAAACTTGAGCAGTAATCTGAATATT
TCTCAAGTTCAAGGGACTTATAAATATGGATATCTTACCATGGATGAAACACGCAAATTGTTACTTTTGT
TGGAATCTGATCCCAAGGTTTATTCTCTACCATTGGTGGGAATTTGGCTGTCTGGAATTACACATATCTA
TAGTCCTCAGGTATGGGCTTGCTGTTTGCGATACATATTCAATTCTTCTGTTCAAGAA
